Addgene plasmid #90832: PDCD2L B7.3 gRNA
Purpose: 3rd generation lentiviral gRNA plasmid targeting human PDCD2L
Depositing lab: Iain Cheeseman. Depositing organization: Whitehead Institute for Biomedical Research. Publication: Large-Scale Analysis of CRISPR/Cas9 Cell-Cycle Knockouts Reveals the Diversity of p53-Dependent Responses to Cell-Cycle Defects. McKinley KL, Cheeseman IM. Dev Cell. 2017 Feb 27;40(4):405-420.e2. doi: 10.1016/j.devcel.2017.01.012. Epub 2017 Feb 16. PubMed 28216383.
Backbone
  Vector backbone: pLenti-sgRNA
  Backbone manufacturer: Eric Lander & David Sabatini labs (Addgene plasmid #71409)
  Backbone size w/o insert (bp): 9151
  Vector type: Lentiviral, CRISPR
  Selectable markers: Puromycin
Growth in bacteria
  Bacterial resistance: Ampicillin, 100 μg/mL
  Growth temperature: 37°C
  Growth strain: NEB Stable
  Copy number: Unknown
Gene/Insert
  Gene/Insert name: PDCD2L (Guide Designation B7.3) (alt name: pKMKO series)
  gRNA/shRNA sequence: CACCgCGTGCACCGGCGCATCTCGA
  Species: H. sapiens (human)
  Promoter: U6
  Cloning method: Restriction Enzyme; 5′ cloning site BsmBI (destroyed during cloning); 3′ cloning site BsmBI (destroyed during cloning)
  Sequencing primers: 5′ hU6-F (5'-GAGGGCCTATTTCCCATGATT-3'); 3′ EF1a-R (5'-CACGGCGACTACTGCACTTA-3')
Terms and licenses: Academic/Nonprofit Terms; Industry Terms: Not Available to Industry
Depositor comments: Please note that gRNA target sequence listed is not strictly the 20nt spacer sequence, but also contains the 5' BsmBI overhang. For more information about knockout human cell lines generated using this plasmid, please see http://cellcycleknockouts.wi.mit.edu/ .
How to cite: PDCD2L B7.3 gRNA was a gift from Iain Cheeseman (Addgene plasmid # 90832 ; http://n2t.net/addgene:90832 ; RRID:Addgene_90832)
