[The description below was written by a language model from this plasmid's Addgene catalogue record and pLannotate feature annotations shown in this document.]
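Description:
PDCD2L B7.3 gRNA is a third-generation lentiviral CRISPR guide plasmid built on the pLenti-sgRNA backbone, carrying a single guide RNA directed against human PDCD2L. The guide oligonucleotide was inserted between two BsmBI sites, both destroyed in cloning, so that the spacer sits directly downstream of the human U6 RNA polymerase III promoter and upstream of the Streptococcus pyogenes tracrRNA-derived scaffold. The plasmid encodes no Cas9, so the nuclease must be provided separately in the target cells. Downstream of the guide cassette, after a cPPT/CTS element, an EF-1α core promoter drives puromycin N-acetyltransferase for selection of transduced mammalian cells, followed by a WPRE to enhance transcript expression.

The viral framework is typical of Tat-independent, self-inactivating vectors. An RSV promoter fused to a truncated HIV-1 5' LTR drives genomic RNA production, followed by the Ψ packaging signal with a partial gag sequence and the RRE for Rev-dependent nuclear export. A ΔU3 3' LTR silences LTR promoter activity after integration. Packaging functions must be supplied in trans. An SV40 poly(A) signal and SV40 origin lie outside the 3' LTR. In bacteria the plasmid replicates from a high-copy ColE1/pUC-type origin with ampicillin resistance, and it also carries an f1 origin and remnants of lac, T3 and T7 cloning-vector sequence.

The sequenced record is 7,302 nt, shorter than the 9,151 bp listed for the empty backbone. This may reflect removal of a stuffer fragment during BsmBI cloning, although the record does not say so. The plasmid belongs to a series used to generate knockout human cell lines for a large-scale analysis of cell-cycle genes.
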