Features (pLannotate 1.2.2; 27 found; start..end, strand, type, name):
     11..103     +  CDS            lacI (fragment): lac repressor; lacI; The lac repressor binds to the lac operator to inhibit transcription in E. coli. This inhibition can be relieved by adding lactose or isopropyl-β-D-thiogalactopyranoside (IPTG).
    116..137     +  protein_bind   CAP binding site: CAP binding activates transcription in the presence of cAMP. E. coli catabolite activator protein
    152..182     +  promoter       lac promoter: promoter for the E. coli lac operon
    190..206     +  protein_bind   lac operator: The lac repressor binds to the lac operator to inhibit transcription in E. coli. This inhibition can be relieved by adding lactose or isopropyl-β-D-thiogalactopyranoside (IPTG). lac repressor encoded by lacI
    251..269     +  promoter       T3 promoter: promoter for bacteriophage T3 RNA polymerase
    297..523     +  promoter       RSV promoter: Rous sarcoma virus enhancer/promoter
    524..704     +  LTR            5' LTR (truncated): truncated 5' long terminal repeat (LTR) from HIV-1
    751..876     +  misc_feature   HIV-1 Ψ: packaging signal of human immunodeficiency virus type 1
    860..1223    +  CDS            HIV-1 gag (fragment): gag protein from human immunodeficiency virus 1; gag
   1369..1602    +  misc_feature   RRE: The Rev response element (RRE) of HIV-1 allows for Rev-dependent mRNA export from the nucleus to the cytoplasm.
   1979..2005    +  CDS            Rev (fragment): human immunodeficiency virus 1 (HIV-1) Rev protein; rev; enhances nuclear export of unspliced and incompletely spliced viral mRNAs
   2009..2249    +  promoter       U6 promoter: RNA polymerase III promoter for human U6 snRNA
   2297..2364    +  misc_RNA       tracrRNA (fragment): trans-activating CRISPR RNA for the Streptococcus pyogenes CRISPR/Cas9 system
   2413..2530    +  misc_feature   cPPT/CTS: central polypurine tract and central termination sequence of HIV-1
   2599..2810    +  promoter       EF-1α core promoter: core promoter for human elongation factor EF-1α
   2836..3435    +  CDS            PuroR (fragment): puromycin N-acetyltransferase; pac from Streptomyces; confers resistance to puromycin
   3451..4039    +  misc_feature   WPRE: woodchuck hepatitis virus posttranscriptional regulatory element
   4090..4109    +  misc_feature   cPPT/CTS (fragment): central polypurine tract and central termination sequence of HIV-1
   4111..4344    +  LTR            3' LTR (ΔU3): self-inactivating 3' long terminal repeat (LTR) from HIV-1
   4422..4543    +  polyA_signal   SV40 poly(A) signal: SV40 polyadenylation signal
   4583..4718    +  rep_origin     SV40 ori: SV40 origin of replication
   4739..4757    -  promoter       T7 promoter: promoter for bacteriophage T7 RNA polymerase
   4765..4920    +  CDS            lacZα (fragment): LacZα fragment of β-galactosidase; lacZ fragment
   4925..5353    +  rep_origin     f1 ori (sequence partly withheld): f1 bacteriophage origin of replication; arrow indicates direction of (+) strand synthesis
   5406..5510    +  promoter       AmpR promoter: bla
   5511..6371    +  CDS            AmpR: β-lactamase; bla; confers resistance to ampicillin, carbenicillin, and related antibiotics
   6542..7130    +  rep_origin     ori: high-copy-number ColE1/pMB1/pBR322/pUC origin of replication
>Addgene plasmid #90832 | PDCD2L B7.3 gRNA | addgene full sequence | sequence record 183891 | Addgene NGS Result
AAGCGGAAGAGCGCCCAATACGCAAACCGCCTCTCCCCGCGCGTTGGCCGATTCATTAATGCAGCTGGCA
CGACAGGTTTCCCGACTGGAAAGCGGGCAGTGAGCGCAACGCAATTAATGTGAGTTAGCTCACTCATTAG
GCACCCCAGGCTTTACACTTTATGCTTCCGGCTCGTATGTTGTGTGGAATTGTGAGCGGATAACAATTTC
ACACAGGAAACAGCTATGACCATGATTACGCCAAGCGCGCAATTAACCCTCACTAAAGGGAACAAAAGCT
GGAGCTGCAAGCTTAATGTAGTCTTATGCAATACTCTTGTAGTCTTGCAACATGGTAACGATGAGTTAGC
AACATGCCTTACAAGGAGAGAAAAAGCACCGTGCATGCCGATTGGTGGAAGTAAGGTGGTACGATCGTGC
CTTATTAGGAAGGCAACAGACGGGTCTGACATGGATTGGACGAACCACTGAATTGCCGCATTGCAGAGAT
ATTGTATTTAAGTGCCTAGCTCGATACATAAACGGGTCTCTCTGGTTAGACCAGATCTGAGCCTGGGAGC
TCTCTGGCTAACTAGGGAACCCACTGCTTAAGCCTCAATAAAGCTTGCCTTGAGTGCTTCAAGTAGTGTG
TGCCCGTCTGTTGTGTGACTCTGGTAACTAGAGATCCCTCAGACCCTTTTAGTCAGTGTGGAAAATCTCT
AGCAGTGGCGCCCGAACAGGGACTTGAAAGCGAAAGGGAAACCAGAGGAGCTCTCTCGACGCAGGACTCG
GCTTGCTGAAGCGCGCACGGCAAGAGGCGAGGGGCGGCGACTGGTGAGTACGCCAAAAATTTTGACTAGC
GGAGGCTAGAAGGAGAGAGATGGGTGCGAGAGCGTCAGTATTAAGCGGGGGAGAATTAGATCGCGATGGG
AAAAAATTCGGTTAAGGCCAGGGGGAAAGAAAAAATATAAATTAAAACATATAGTATGGGCAAGCAGGGA
GCTAGAACGATTCGCAGTTAATCCTGGCCTGTTAGAAACATCAGAAGGCTGTAGACAAATACTGGGACAG
CTACAACCATCCCTTCAGACAGGATCAGAAGAACTTAGATCATTATATAATACAGTAGCAACCCTCTATT
GTGTGCATCAAAGGATAGAGATAAAAGACACCAAGGAAGCTTTAGACAAGATAGAGGAAGAGCAAAACAA
AAGTAAGACCACCGCACAGCAAGCGGCCGCTGATCTTCAGACCTGGAGGAGGAGATATGAGGGACAATTG
GAGAAGTGAATTATATAAATATAAAGTAGTAAAAATTGAACCATTAGGAGTAGCACCCACCAAGGCAAAG
AGAAGAGTGGTGCAGAGAGAAAAAAGAGCAGTGGGAATAGGAGCTTTGTTCCTTGGGTTCTTGGGAGCAG
CAGGAAGCACTATGGGCGCAGCGTCAATGACGCTGACGGTACAGGCCAGACAATTATTGTCTGGTATAGT
GCAGCAGCAGAACAATTTGCTGAGGGCTATTGAGGCGCAACAGCATCTGTTGCAACTCACAGTCTGGGGC
ATCAAGCAGCTCCAGGCAAGAATCCTGGCTGTGGAAAGATACCTAAAGGATCAACAGCTCCTGGGGATTT
GGGGTTGCTCTGGAAAACTCATTTGCACCACTGCTGTGCCTTGGAATGCTAGTTGGAGTAATAAATCTCT
GGAACAGATTTGGAATCACACGACCTGGATGGAGTGGGACAGAGAAATTAACAATTACACAAGCTTAATA
CACTCCTTAATTGAAGAATCGCAAAACCAGCAAGAAAAGAATGAACAAGAATTATTGGAATTAGATAAAT
GGGCAAGTTTGTGGAATTGGTTTAACATAACAAATTGGCTGTGGTATATAAAATTATTCATAATGATAGT
AGGAGGCTTGGTAGGTTTAAGAATAGTTTTTGCTGTACTTTCTATAGTGAATAGAGTTAGGCAGGGATAT
TCACCATTATCGTTTCAGACCCACCTCCCAACCCCGAGGGGACCCAGAGAGGGCCTATTTCCCATGATTC
CTTCATATTTGCATATACGATACAAGGCTGTTAGAGAGATAATTAGAATTAATTTGACTGTAAACACAAA
GATATTAGTACAAAATACGTGACGTAGAAAGTAATAATTTCTTGGGTAGTTTGCAGTTTTAAAATTATGT
TTTAAAATGGACTATCATATGCTTACCGTAACTTGAAAGTATTTCGATTTCTTGGCTTTATATATCTTGT
GGAAAGGACGAAACACCGCGTGCACCGGCGCATCTCGAGTTTAAGAGCTATGCTGGAAACAGCATAGCAA
GTTTAAATAAGGCTAGTCCGTTATCAACTTGAAAAAGTGGCACCGAGTCGGTGCTTTTTTTGAATTCTAG
ATCTTGAGACAAATGGCAGTATTCATCCACAATTTTAAAAGAAAAGGGGGGATTGGGGGGTACAGTGCAG
GGGAAAGAATAGTAGACATAATAGCAACAGACATACAAACTAAAGAATTACAAAAACAAATTACAAAAAT
TCAAAATTTTCGGGTTTATTACAGGGACAGCAGAGATCCACTTTGGCGCCGGCTCGAGTGGCTCCGGTGC
CCGTCAGTGGGCAGAGCGCACATCGCCCACAGTCCCCGAGAAGTTGGGGGGAGGGGTCGGCAATTGAACC
GGTGCCTAGAGAAGGTGGCGCGGGGTAAACTGGGAAAGTGATGTCGTGTACTGGCTCCGCCTTTTTCCCG
AGGGTGGGGGAGAACCGTATATAAGTGCAGTAGTCGCCGTGAACGTTCTTTTTCGCAACGGGTTTGCCGC
CAGAACACAGGTGTCGTGACGCGGGATCCGCCACCATGACCGAGTACAAGCCCACGGTGCGCCTCGCCAC
CCGCGACGACGTCCCCAGGGCCGTACGCACCCTCGCCGCCGCGTTCGCCGACTACCCCGCCACGCGCCAC
ACCGTCGATCCGGACCGCCACATCGAGCGGGTCACCGAGCTGCAAGAACTCTTCCTCACGCGCGTCGGGC
TCGACATCGGCAAGGTGTGGGTCGCGGACGACGGCGCCGCGGTGGCGGTCTGGACCACGCCGGAGAGCGT
CGAAGCGGGGGCGGTGTTCGCCGAGATCGGCCCGCGCATGGCCGAGTTGAGCGGTTCCCGGCTGGCCGCG
CAGCAACAGATGGAAGGCCTCCTGGCGCCGCACCGGCCCAAGGAGCCCGCGTGGTTCCTGGCCACCGTCG
GAGTCTCGCCCGACCACCAGGGCAAGGGTCTGGGCAGCGCCGTCGTGCTCCCCGGAGTGGAGGCGGCCGA
GCGCGCCGGGGTGCCCGCCTTCCTGGAGACCTCCGCGCCCCGCAACCTCCCCTTCTACGAGCGGCTCGGC
TTCACCGTCACCGCCGACGTCGAGGTGCCCGAAGGACCGCGCACCTGGTGCATGACCCGCAAGCCCGGTG
CCTGAACGCGTTAAGTCGACAATCAACCTCTGGATTACAAAATTTGTGAAAGATTGACTGGTATTCTTAA
CTATGTTGCTCCTTTTACGCTATGTGGATACGCTGCTTTAATGCCTTTGTATCATGCTATTGCTTCCCGT
ATGGCTTTCATTTTCTCCTCCTTGTATAAATCCTGGTTGCTGTCTCTTTATGAGGAGTTGTGGCCCGTTG
TCAGGCAACGTGGCGTGGTGTGCACTGTGTTTGCTGACGCAACCCCCACTGGTTGGGGCATTGCCACCAC
CTGTCAGCTCCTTTCCGGGACTTTCGCTTTCCCCCTCCCTATTGCCACGGCGGAACTCATCGCCGCCTGC
CTTGCCCGCTGCTGGACAGGGGCTCGGCTGTTGGGCACTGACAATTCCGTGGTGTTGTCGGGGAAATCAT
CGTCCTTTCCTTGGCTGCTCGCCTGTGTTGCCACCTGGATTCTGCGCGGGACGTCCTTCTGCTACGTCCC
TTCGGCCCTCAATCCAGCGGACCTTCCTTCCCGCGGCCTGCTGCCGGCTCTGCGGCCTCTTCCGCGTCTT
CGCCTTCGCCCTCAGACGAGTCGGATCTCCCTTTGGGCCGCCTCCCCGCGTCGACTTTAAGACCAATGAC
TTACAAGGCAGCTGTAGATCTTAGCCACTTTTTAAAAGAAAAGGGGGGACTGGAAGGGCTAATTCACTCC
CAACGAAGACAAGATCTGCTTTTTGCTTGTACTGGGTCTCTCTGGTTAGACCAGATCTGAGCCTGGGAGC
TCTCTGGCTAACTAGGGAACCCACTGCTTAAGCCTCAATAAAGCTTGCCTTGAGTGCTTCAAGTAGTGTG
TGCCCGTCTGTTGTGTGACTCTGGTAACTAGAGATCCCTCAGACCCTTTTAGTCAGTGTGGAAAATCTCT
AGCAGTACGTATAGTAGTTCATGTCATCTTATTATTCAGTATTTATAACTTGCAAAGAAATGAATATCAG
AGAGTGAGAGGAACTTGTTTATTGCAGCTTATAATGGTTACAAATAAAGCAATAGCATCACAAATTTCAC
AAATAAAGCATTTTTTTCACTGCATTCTAGTTGTGGTTTGTCCAAACTCATCAATGTATCTTATCATGTC
TGGCTCTAGCTATCCCGCCCCTAACTCCGCCCATCCCGCCCCTAACTCCGCCCAGTTCCGCCCATTCTCC
GCCCCATGGCTGACTAATTTTTTTTATTTATGCAGAGGCCGAGGCCGCCTCGGCCTCTGAGCTATTCCAG
AAGTAGTGAGGAGGCTTTTTTGGAGGCCTAGGGACGTACCCAATTCGCCCTATAGTGAGTCGTATTACGC
GCGCTCACTGGCCGTCGTTTTACAACGTCGTGACTGGGAAAACCCTGGCGTTACCCAACTTAATCGCCTT
GCAGCACATCCCCCTTTCGCCAGCTGGCGTAATAGCGAAGAGGCCCGCACCGATCGCCCTTCCCAACAGT
TGCGCAGCCTGAATGGCGAATGGG
[124 nt withheld, positions 4925-5048]
C
[91 nt withheld, positions 5050-5140]
A
[49 nt withheld, positions 5142-5190]
CCTTTGACGTTGGAGTCCACGTTCTTT
[37 nt withheld, positions 5218-5254]
ACCCTATCTCGGTCTATTCTTTTGATTTATAAGGGATTTTGCCGATTTCGGCCTATTGGTTAAAAAATGA
GCTGATTTAACAAAAATTTAACGCGAATTTTAACAAAATATTAACGCTTACAATTTAGGTGGCACTTTTC
GGGGAAATGTGCGCGGAACCCCTATTTGTTTATTTTTCTAAATACATTCAAATATGTATCCGCTCATGAG
ACAATAACCCTGATAAATGCTTCAATAATATTGAAAAAGGAAGAGTATGAGTATTCAACATTTCCGTGTC
GCCCTTATTCCCTTTTTTGCGGCATTTTGCCTTCCTGTTTTTGCTCACCCAGAAACGCTGGTGAAAGTAA
AAGATGCTGAAGATCAGTTGGGTGCACGAGTGGGTTACATCGAACTGGATCTCAACAGCGGTAAGATCCT
TGAGAGTTTTCGCCCCGAAGAACGTTTTCCAATGATGAGCACTTTTAAAGTTCTGCTATGTGGCGCGGTA
TTATCCCGTATTGACGCCGGGCAAGAGCAACTCGGTCGCCGCATACACTATTCTCAGAATGACTTGGTTG
AGTACTCACCAGTCACAGAAAAGCATCTTACGGATGGCATGACAGTAAGAGAATTATGCAGTGCTGCCAT
AACCATGAGTGATAACACTGCGGCCAACTTACTTCTGACAACGATCGGAGGACCGAAGGAGCTAACCGCT
TTTTTGCACAACATGGGGGATCATGTAACTCGCCTTGATCGTTGGGAACCGGAGCTGAATGAAGCCATAC
CAAACGACGAGCGTGACACCACGATGCCTGTAGCAATGGCAACAACGTTGCGCAAACTATTAACTGGCGA
ACTACTTACTCTAGCTTCCCGGCAACAATTAATAGACTGGATGGAGGCGGATAAAGTTGCAGGACCACTT
CTGCGCTCGGCCCTTCCGGCTGGCTGGTTTATTGCTGATAAATCTGGAGCCGGTGAGCGTGGGTCTCGCG
GTATCATTGCAGCACTGGGGCCAGATGGTAAGCCCTCCCGTATCGTAGTTATCTACACGACGGGGAGTCA
GGCAACTATGGATGAACGAAATAGACAGATCGCTGAGATAGGTGCCTCACTGATTAAGCATTGGTAACTG
TCAGACCAAGTTTACTCATATATACTTTAGATTGATTTAAAACTTCATTTTTAATTTAAAAGGATCTAGG
TGAAGATCCTTTTTGATAATCTCATGACCAAAATCCCTTAACGTGAGTTTTCGTTCCACTGAGCGTCAGA
CCCCGTAGAAAAGATCAAAGGATCTTCTTGAGATCCTTTTTTTCTGCGCGTAATCTGCTGCTTGCAAACA
AAAAAACCACCGCTACCAGCGGTGGTTTGTTTGCCGGATCAAGAGCTACCAACTCTTTTTCCGAAGGTAA
CTGGCTTCAGCAGAGCGCAGATACCAAATACTGTTCTTCTAGTGTAGCCGTAGTTAGGCCACCACTTCAA
GAACTCTGTAGCACCGCCTACATACCTCGCTCTGCTAATCCTGTTACCAGTGGCTGCTGCCAGTGGCGAT
AAGTCGTGTCTTACCGGGTTGGACTCAAGACGATAGTTACCGGATAAGGCGCAGCGGTCGGGCTGAACGG
GGGGTTCGTGCACACAGCCCAGCTTGGAGCGAACGACCTACACCGAACTGAGATACCTACAGCGTGAGCT
ATGAGAAAGCGCCACGCTTCCCGAAGGGAGAAAGGCGGACAGGTATCCGGTAAGCGGCAGGGTCGGAACA
GGAGAGCGCACGAGGGAGCTTCCAGGGGGAAACGCCTGGTATCTTTATAGTCCTGTCGGGTTTCGCCACC
TCTGACTTGAGCGTCGATTTTTGTGATGCTCGTCAGGGGGGCGGAGCCTATGGAAAAACGCCAGCAACGC
GGCCTTTTTACGGTTCCTGGCCTTTTGCTGGCCTTTTGCTCACATGTTCTTTCCTGCGTTATCCCCTGAT
TCTGTGGATAACCGTATTACCGCCTTTGAGTGAGCTGATACCGCTCGCCGCAGCCGAACGACCGAGCGCA
GCGAGTCAGTGAGCGAGG
